Addgene plasmid #244930: pAttPF3Neo
Purpose: (Empty Backbone) attP Neo Resistant plasmid for RMI targeting an attB site
Depositing lab: Michael Nonet. Depositing organization: Washington University in Saint Louis. Publication: Creation and manipulation of bipartite expression transgenes in C. elegans using phiC31 recombinase. Nonet ML. Genetics. 2026 Jul 6:iyag166. doi: 10.1093/genetics/iyag166. PubMed 42405870.
Backbone
  Vector backbone: pBluescript II derivative
  Backbone size (bp): 2850
  Modifications to backbone: Addition of an FRT3 site, a Multiple Cloning Site with SapI sites for Golden Gate cloning, a lox2722 flanked rps-0 promoter NeoR unc-54 3' UTR cassette, and a phiC31 attP site.
  Vector type: Worm Expression ; phiC31 recombinase mediated insertion (RMI)
  Promoter: none
  Selectable markers: Neomycin (select with G418)
Growth in bacteria
  Bacterial resistance: Ampicillin, 100 μg/mL
  Growth temperature: 37°C
  Growth strain: DH5alpha
  Copy number: High Copy
Gene/Insert
  Cloning method: Golden Gate
Terms and licenses: Academic/Nonprofit Terms; Industry Terms: Not Available to Industry
Depositor comments: Please visit https://doi.org/10.1101/2024.03.01.583017 for the bioRxiv preprint.
How to cite: pAttPF3Neo was a gift from Michael Nonet (Addgene plasmid # 244930 ; http://n2t.net/addgene:244930 ; RRID:Addgene_244930)
