[The description below was written by a language model from this plasmid's Addgene catalogue record and pLannotate feature annotations shown in this document.]
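Description:
pAttPF3Neo is an empty-backbone cloning and integration vector for Caenorhabditis elegans, built on a pBluescript II derivative and designed for phiC31 recombinase-mediated insertion (RMI) into a genomic attB landing site. In E. coli it is maintained as a high-copy plasmid through its ColE1/pUC-type origin and selected with ampicillin via the β-lactamase gene. The feature table also shows residual pBluescript elements, including fragments of the f1/M13 origin, lacZα and lac regulatory sequences, and T3 and T7 promoters flanking remnants of the original polylinker.

The vector carries no promoter or insert of its own. Instead, it offers a multiple cloning site with SapI sites so that user-defined transgene components can be assembled by Golden Gate cloning. According to the record, an FRT3 site was added next to this region, although it is not annotated in the feature table. A phage phiC31 attP site allows the integrase to recombine the plasmid with a matching attB site in the worm genome, inserting the cargo. Integrants are selected with G418 using a neomycin resistance cassette in which the NeoR coding sequence is driven by the rps-0 promoter and terminated by the unc-54 3' UTR. This cassette is flanked by two like-oriented sites, written as lox2722 in the catalogue entry and annotated as lox2272 in the feature table. These sites should allow Cre recombinase to excise the marker after integration. The FRT3 site presumably permits further FLP-mediated rearrangement, though the record does not give details. The associated work concerns building and manipulating bipartite expression transgenes in C. elegans.
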