Features (pLannotate 1.2.2; 20 found; start..end, strand, type, name):
     95..955     -  CDS            AmpR: β-lactamase; bla; confers resistance to ampicillin, carbenicillin, and related antibiotics
    956..1060    -  promoter       AmpR promoter: bla
   1086..1209    -  rep_origin     M13 ori (fragment): M13 bacteriophage origin of replication; arrow indicates direction of (+) strand synthesis
   1274..1373    +  protein_bind   phage φC31 attP: attachment site of phage φC31 phage φC31 integrase
   1407..1738    -  rep_origin     f1 ori (fragment) (sequence partly withheld): f1 bacteriophage origin of replication; arrow indicates direction of (+) strand synthesis
   1743..1865    -  CDS            lacZα (fragment): LacZα fragment of β-galactosidase; lacZ fragment
   1876..1892    +  protein_bind   lac operator: The lac repressor binds to the lac operator to inhibit transcription in E. coli. This inhibition can be relieved by adding lactose or isopropyl-β-D-thiogalactopyranoside (IPTG). lac repressor encoded by lacI
   1937..1955    +  promoter       T3 promoter: promoter for bacteriophage T3 RNA polymerase
   1968..1997    +  misc_feature   MCS (fragment): pBluescript multiple cloning site
   2052..2073    +  misc_feature   MCS (fragment): pBluescript multiple cloning site
   2104..2122    -  promoter       T7 promoter: promoter for bacteriophage T7 RNA polymerase
   2130..2162    +  CDS            lacZα (fragment): LacZα fragment of β-galactosidase; lacZ fragment
   2163..2190    -  promoter       lac promoter (fragment): promoter for the E. coli lac operon
   2205..2226    -  protein_bind   CAP binding site: CAP binding activates transcription in the presence of cAMP. E. coli catabolite activator protein
   2239..2330    -  CDS            lacI (fragment): lac repressor; lacI; The lac repressor binds to the lac operator to inhibit transcription in E. coli. This inhibition can be relieved by adding lactose or isopropyl-β-D-thiogalactopyranoside (IPTG).
   2333..2379    -  rep_origin     RSF ori (fragment): Plasmids containing the RSF 1030 origin of replication can be propagated in E. coli cells that contain additional plasmids with compatible origins.
   2380..2413    +  protein_bind   lox2272: Cre-mediated recombination occurs in the 8-bp core sequence (GGATACTT). lox2272 sites are compatible with each other, but incompatible with loxP or loxN sites (Lee and Saito, 1988). Cre recombinase
   2797..3588    +  CDS            neo: KKA2_KLEPN - Also known as kan, nptII. Experimental evidence at protein level: Swiss-Prot protein existence level 1. Resistance to kanamycin, neomycin, paromomycin, ribostamycin, butirosin and gentamicin B. From Klebsiella pneumoniae.
   3967..4000    +  protein_bind   lox2272: Cre-mediated recombination occurs in the 8-bp core sequence (GGATACTT). lox2272 sites are compatible with each other, but incompatible with loxP or loxN sites (Lee and Saito, 1988). Cre recombinase
   4187..4775    -  rep_origin     ori: high-copy-number ColE1/pMB1/pBR322/pUC origin of replication
>Addgene plasmid #244930 | pAttPF3Neo | addgene full sequence | sequence record 485475
GATTATCAAAAAGGATCTTCACCTAGATCCTTTTAAATTAAAAATGAAGTTTTAAATCAATCTAAAGTAT
ATATGAGTAAACTTGGTCTGACAGTTACCAATGCTTAATCAGTGAGGCACCTATCTCAGCGATCTGTCTA
TTTCGTTCATCCATAGTTGCCTGACTCCCCGTCGTGTAGATAACTACGATACGGGAGGGCTTACCATCTG
GCCCCAGTGCTGCAATGATACCGCGAGATCCACGCTCACCGGCTCCAGATTTATCAGCAATAAACCAGCC
AGCCGGAAGGGCCGAGCGCAGAAGTGGTCCTGCAACTTTATCCGCCTCCATCCAGTCTATTAATTGTTGC
CGGGAAGCTAGAGTAAGTAGTTCGCCAGTTAATAGTTTGCGCAACGTTGTTGCCATTGCTACAGGCATCG
TGGTGTCACGCTCGTCGTTTGGTATGGCTTCATTCAGCTCCGGTTCCCAACGATCAAGGCGAGTTACATG
ATCCCCCATGTTGTGCAAAAAAGCGGTTAGCTCCTTCGGTCCTCCGATCGTTGTCAGAAGTAAGTTGGCC
GCAGTGTTATCACTCATGGTTATGGCAGCACTGCATAATTCTCTTACTGTCATGCCATCCGTAAGATGCT
TTTCTGTGACTGGTGAGTACTCAACCAAGTCATTCTGAGAATAGTGTATGCGGCGACCGAGTTGCTCTTG
CCCGGCGTCAATACGGGATAATACCGCGCCACATAGCAGAACTTTAAAAGTGCTCATCATTGGAAAACGT
TCTTCGGGGCGAAAACTCTCAAGGATCTTACCGCTGTTGAGATCCAGTTCGATGTAACCCACTCGTGCAC
CCAACTGATCTTCAGCATCTTTTACTTTCACCAGCGTTTCTGGGTGAGCAAAAACAGGAAGGCAAAATGC
CGCAAAAAAGGGAATAAGGGCGACACGGAAATGTTGAATACTCATACTCTTCCTTTTTCAATATTATTGA
AGCATTTATCAGGGTTATTGTCTCATGAGCGGATACATATTTGAATGTATTTAGAAAAATAAACAAATAG
GGGTTCCGCGCACATTTCCCCGAAAAGTGCCACCTAAATTGTAAGCGTTAATATTTTGTTAAAATTCGCG
TTAAATTTTTGTTAAATCAGCTCATTTTTTAACCAATAGGCCGAAATCGGCAAAATCCCTTATAAATCAA
AAGAATAGACCGAGATAGGTACTGACGGACACACCGAAGCCCCGGCGGCAACCCTCAGCGGATGCCCCGG
GGCTTCACGTTTTCCCAGGTCAGAAGCGGTTTTCGGGAGTAGTGCCCCAACTGGGGTAACCTTTGAGTTC
TCTCAGTTGGGGGCGTAGGGTCGCCGACATGACACAAGGGGTTGTGACCGGGGTGGACACGTACGCGGGT
GCTTACGT
[37 nt withheld, positions 1409-1445]
AAAGAACGTGGACTCCAACGTCAAAGG
[49 nt withheld, positions 1473-1521]
T
[91 nt withheld, positions 1523-1613]
G
[124 nt withheld, positions 1615-1738]
CCCATTCGCCATTCAGGCTGCGCAACTGTTGGGAAGGGCGATCGGTGCGGGCCTCTTCGCTATTACGCCA
GCTGGCGAAAGGGGGATGTGCTGCAAGGCGATTAAGTTGGGTAACGCCAGGGTTTTCTTGTGTGGAATTG
TGAGCGGATAACAATTTCACACAGGAAACAGCTATGACCATGATTACGCCAAGCGCGCAATTAACCCTCA
CTAAAGGGAACAAAAGCTGGAGCTCCACCGCGGTGGCGGCCGCTCTAGATGGCGAAGAGCCCATGGATCC
ACTAGTAACATATGTGCAGGCCTGCTCTTCGGTAAGCTTATCGATACCGTCGACCCGTTAACCGGGGGCC
CGGTACCCAATTCGCCCTATAGTGAGTCGTATTACGCGCGCTCACTGGCCGTCGTTTTACAACGTCGTGA
CTGGCATACGAGCCGGAAGCATAAAGTGTAAAGCCTGGGGTGCCTAATGAGTGAGCTAACTCACATTAAT
TGCGTTGCGCTCACTGCCCGCTTTCCAGTCGGGAAACCTGTCGTGCCAGCTGCATTAATGAATCGGCCAA
CGCGCGGGGAGAGGCGGTTTGCGTATTGGGCGAATTCCGCTTCCTCGCTCACTGACTCGCTGCGCTCGGT
CGTTCGGCTGCATAACTTCGTATAGGATACTTTATACGAAGTTATCCCGACTGGAAAGCGGGATCATTTT
TGCTTTCGTCGTAAATCTACACACGCGTCTCTTCCGTGCGAGAGTCCAAGCCAGCAGCCAAATTCGTTGA
CTGAGTATTCAACGTTTATACGTTGTCGGCAACGAGAAATAGGAAAATGCATCGGGAAATGTTCTTTTTT
CGATTTTTTCCAAGGTTTTGACAAATTTTACCACGAATTTTGCTATGTTTTCAATTAAAAAATATGTTAT
TCAACTGTTTCTATGAGGAAAATAAGGCTTTGCATGTAATTTTCTTATTCAGCATAATTTTTAATTAATT
TGAATTTTCTGTCCTAACGTTTATTTTGTTTTCTTGGTTATGACTGATCTGAAATTAATTTTTGAATTTT
AAGGTAATATGATTGAACAAGATGGATTGCACGCAGGTTCTCCGGCCGCTTGGGTGGAGAGGCTATTCGG
CTATGACTGGGCACAACAGACAATCGGCTGCTCTGATGCCGCCGTGTTCCGGCTGTCAGCGCAGGGGCGC
CCGGTTCTTTTTGTCAAGACCGACCTGTCCGGTGCCCTGAATGAACTGCAGGACGAGGCAGCGCGGCTAT
CGTGGCTGGCCACGACGGGCGTTCCTTGCGCAGCTGTGCTCGACGTTGTCACTGAAGCGGGAAGGGACTG
GCTGCTATTGGGCGAAGTGCCGGGGCAGGATCTCCTGTCATCTCACCTTGCTCCTGCCGAGAAAGTATCC
ATCATGGCTGATGCAATGCGGCGGCTGCATACGCTTGATCCGGCTACCTGCCCATTCGACCACCAAGCGA
AACATCGCATCGAGCGAGCACGTACTCGGATGGAAGCCGGTCTTGTCGATCAGGATGATCTGGACGAAGA
ACATCAGGGGCTCGCACCAGCCGAACTGTTCGCCAGGCTCAAGGCGCGCATGCCCGACGGCGAGGATCTC
GTCGTGACCCATGGCGATGCCTGCTTGCCGAATATCATGGTGGAAAATGGCCGCTTTTCTGGATTCATCG
ACTGTGGCCGGCTGGGTGTGGCGGACCGCTATCAGGACATAGCGTTGGCTACCCGTGATATTGCTGAGGA
GCTTGGCGGCGAATGGGCTGACCGCTTCCTCGTGCTTTACGGTATCGCCGCTCCCGATTCGCAGCGCATC
GCCTTCTATCGCCTTCTTGACGAGTTCTTCTGAGTCCAATTACTCTTCAACATCCCTACATGCTCTTTCT
CCCTGTGCTCCCACCCCCTATTTTTGTTATTATCAAAAAACTTCTCTTAATTTCTTTGTTTTTTAGCTTC
TTTTAAGTCACCTCTAACAATGAAATTGTGTAGATTCAAAAATAGAATTAATTCGTAATAAAAAGTCGAA
AAAAATTGTGCTCCCTCCCCCCATTAATAATAATTCTATCCCAAAATCTACACAATGTTCTGTGTACACT
TCTTATGTTTTTTACTTCTGATAAATTTTTTTGAAACATCATAGAAAAAACCGCACACAAAATACCTTAT
CATATGTTACGTTTCAGTTTATGACCGCAATTTTTAGACCTGTTCGAGGACAACTGGGATAACTTCGTAT
AGGATACTTTATACGAAGTTATACGGCCTCTGCAGCCCGGTGAAGTTCCTATACTATTTGAAGAATAGGA
ACTTCGGCGAGCGGTATCAGCTCACTCAAAGGCGGTAATACGGTTATCCACAGAATCAGGGGATAACGCA
GGAAAGAACATGTGAGCAAAAGGCCAGCAAAAGGCCAGGAACCGTAAAAAGGCCGCGTTGCTGGCGTTTT
TCCATAGGCTCCGCCCCCCTGACGAGCATCACAAAAATCGACGCTCAAGTCAGAGGTGGCGAAACCCGAC
AGGACTATAAAGATACCAGGCGTTTCCCCCTGGAAGCTCCCTCGTGCGCTCTCCTGTTCCGACCCTGCCG
CTTACCGGATACCTGTCCGCCTTTCTCCCTTCGGGAAGCGTGGCGCTTTCTCATAGCTCACGCTGTAGGT
ATCTCAGTTCGGTGTAGGTCGTTCGCTCCAAGCTGGGCTGTGTGCACGAACCCCCCATTCAGCCCGACCG
CTGCGCCTTATCCGGTAACTATCGTCTTGAGTCCAACCCGGTAAGACACGACTTATCGCCACTGGCAGCA
GCCACTGGTAACAGGATTAGCAGAGCGAGGTATGTAGGCGGTGCTACAGAGTTCTTGAAGTGGTGGCCTA
ACTACGGCTACACTAGAAGAACAGTATTTGGTATCTGCGCTCTGCTGAAGCCAGTTACCTTCGGAAAAAG
AGTTGGTAGCTCTTGATCCGGCAAACAAACCACCGCTGGTAGCGGTGGTTTTTTTGTTTGCAAGCAGCAG
ATTACGCGCAGAAAAAAAGGATCTCAAGAAGATCCTTTGATCTTTTCTACGGGGTCTGACGCTCAGTGGA
ACGAAAACTCACGTTAAGGGATTTTGGTCATGA
